Addgene plasmid #136693: pTet-ctl
Purpose: (Empty Backbone) Control for pTet-Gli2shR
Depositing lab: LuZhe Sun. Depositing organization: University of Texas Health Science Center at San Antonio. Publication: Differential effects of GLI2 and GLI3 in regulating cervical cancer malignancy in vitro and in vivo. Zhu H, Xia L, Shen Q, Zhao M, Gu X, Bouamar H, Wang B, Sun LZ, Zhu X. Lab Invest. 2018 Nov;98(11):1384-1396. doi: 10.1038/s41374-018-0089-5. Epub 2018 Jul 2. PubMed 29967343.
Backbone
  Vector backbone: Tet-pLKO-puro (Plasmid #21915)
  Backbone size (bp): 8762
  Modifications to backbone: Tet-pLKO-puro (Plasmid #21915) was digested with AgeI and EcoRI and filled-in 5’ overhangs with Klenow DNA polymerase. The resulting pTet-ctl plasmid was confirmed by single digestion with Nco (Expected bands: 3022bp, 5740bp) or XhoI (Expected bands: 8447bp, 190bp, 125bp).
  Vector type: Lentiviral
  Selectable markers: Puromycin
Growth in bacteria
  Bacterial resistance: Ampicillin, 100 μg/mL
  Growth temperature: 37°C
  Growth strain: NEB Stable
  Copy number: Low Copy
Gene/Insert
  Cloning method: Restriction Enzyme
  Sequencing primers: 5′ GGCAGGGATATTCACCATTATCGTTTCAGA
Terms and licenses: Academic/Nonprofit Terms; Industry Terms: Not Available to Industry
How to cite: pTet-ctl was a gift from LuZhe Sun (Addgene plasmid # 136693 ; http://n2t.net/addgene:136693 ; RRID:Addgene_136693)
