[The description below was written by a language model from this plasmid's Addgene catalogue record and pLannotate feature annotations shown in this document.]
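Description:
pTet-ctl is an empty lentiviral control vector derived from Tet-pLKO-puro, made to serve as the no-shRNA counterpart to the doxycycline-inducible knockdown plasmid pTet-Gli2shR. It was made by cutting the parent at the AgeI and EcoRI shRNA cloning sites, filling in the overhangs with Klenow polymerase and closing the backbone, so no hairpin is present. The 8,762 bp plasmid is propagated in E. coli through a ColE1/pUC-type origin with ampicillin selection. The catalogue lists it as low copy and grown in a recombination-tolerant strain, as is common for LTR-containing vectors. An f1 origin and remnants of lac/lacZα and phage promoter sequences from the cloning backbone are also annotated.

The viral cassette follows a third-generation, self-inactivating design. An RSV promoter is fused to a truncated HIV-1 5' LTR and drives genomic RNA production in packaging cells. It is followed by the Ψ packaging signal with a gag fragment, the RRE for Rev-dependent export, the cPPT/CTS and a ΔU3 3' LTR, with an SV40 poly(A) signal and SV40 origin lying beyond the 3' LTR. Within the provirus, the H1-2O2 promoter, a tet-operator-bearing variant of the human H1 Pol III promoter, would normally drive an shRNA but here has no hairpin downstream. A human PGK promoter with a rabbit β-globin intron expresses TetR. An EMCV IRES links puromycin N-acetyltransferase to the same transcript, so transduced cells can be selected with puromycin while constitutively producing the repressor. TetR keeps the H1 promoter silent until doxycycline is added. The vector is used to generate matched control cell lines that undergo the same transduction, selection and doxycycline treatment as the GLI2 knockdown lines; the associated study examined GLI2 and GLI3 in cervical cancer.
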