Features (pLannotate 1.2.2; 29 found; start..end, strand, type, name):
    460..1080    -  CDS            tetR: TETR2_ECOLX - Experimental evidence at protein level: Swiss-Prot protein existence level 1. TetR is the repressor of the tetracycline resistance element; its N-terminal region forms a helix-turn-helix structure and binds DNA. Binding of tetracycline to TetR reduces the repressor affinity for the tetracycline resistance gene (tetA) promoter operator sites. From Escherichia coli.
   1091..1109    -  promoter       T7 promoter: promoter for bacteriophage T7 RNA polymerase
   1164..1736    -  intron         β-globin intron: intron from rabbit β-globin gene
   1745..2255    -  promoter       hPGK promoter: human phosphoglycerate kinase 1 promoter
   2304..2421    -  misc_feature   cPPT/CTS: central polypurine tract and central termination sequence of HIV-1
   2468..2562    -  promoter       H1-2O2 promoter: doxycycline-inducible variant of the human H1 RNA promoter (Henriksen et al., 2007)
   2603..2703    -  CDS            Rev (fragment): human immunodeficiency virus 1 (HIV-1) Rev protein; rev; enhances nuclear export of unspliced and incompletely spliced viral mRNAs
   3080..3313    -  misc_feature   RRE: The Rev response element (RRE) of HIV-1 allows for Rev-dependent mRNA export from the nucleus to the cytoplasm.
   3459..3822    -  CDS            HIV-1 gag (fragment): gag protein from human immunodeficiency virus 1; gag
   3806..3931    -  misc_feature   HIV-1 Ψ: packaging signal of human immunodeficiency virus type 1
   3978..4158    -  LTR            5' LTR (truncated): truncated 5' long terminal repeat (LTR) from HIV-1
   4159..4385    -  promoter       RSV promoter: Rous sarcoma virus enhancer/promoter
   4413..4431    -  promoter       T3 promoter: promoter for bacteriophage T3 RNA polymerase
   4476..4492    -  protein_bind   lac operator: The lac repressor binds to the lac operator to inhibit transcription in E. coli. This inhibition can be relieved by adding lactose or isopropyl-β-D-thiogalactopyranoside (IPTG). lac repressor encoded by lacI
   4500..4530    -  promoter       lac promoter: promoter for the E. coli lac operon
   4545..4566    -  protein_bind   CAP binding site: CAP binding activates transcription in the presence of cAMP. E. coli catabolite activator protein
   4579..4671    -  CDS            lacI (fragment): lac repressor; lacI; The lac repressor binds to the lac operator to inhibit transcription in E. coli. This inhibition can be relieved by adding lactose or isopropyl-β-D-thiogalactopyranoside (IPTG).
   4854..5442    -  rep_origin     ori: high-copy-number ColE1/pMB1/pBR322/pUC origin of replication
   5613..6473    -  CDS            AmpR: β-lactamase; bla; confers resistance to ampicillin, carbenicillin, and related antibiotics
   6474..6578    -  promoter       AmpR promoter: bla
   6631..7059    -  rep_origin     f1 ori (sequence partly withheld): f1 bacteriophage origin of replication; arrow indicates direction of (+) strand synthesis
   7064..7219    -  CDS            lacZα (fragment): LacZα fragment of β-galactosidase; lacZ fragment
   7227..7245    +  promoter       T7 promoter: promoter for bacteriophage T7 RNA polymerase
   7266..7401    -  rep_origin     SV40 ori: SV40 origin of replication
   7441..7562    -  polyA_signal   SV40 poly(A) signal: SV40 polyadenylation signal
   7634..7867    -  LTR            3' LTR (ΔU3): self-inactivating 3' long terminal repeat (LTR) from HIV-1
   7869..7952    -  CDS            nef (fragment): NEF_HV1Z2 - Experimental evidence at protein level: Swiss-Prot protein existence level 1. Extracellular Nef protein targets CD4(+) T-lymphocytes for apoptosis by interacting with CXCR4 surface receptors. From Human immunodeficiency virus type 1 group M subtype D (isolate Z2/CDC-Z34) (HIV-1).
   7995..8594    -  CDS            PuroR: puromycin N-acetyltransferase; pac from Streptomyces alboniger; confers resistance to puromycin
   8614..314     -  misc_feature   IRES (across the origin): internal ribosome entry site (IRES) of the encephalomyocarditis virus (EMCV)
>Addgene plasmid #136693 | pTet-ctl | addgene full sequence | sequence record 442979 | Addgene NGS Result
GCCCCTTGTTGAATACGCTTGAGGAGAGCCATTTGACTCTTTCCACAACTATCCAACTCACAACGTGGCA
CTGGGGTTGTGCCGCCTTTGCAGGTGTATCTTATACACGTGGCTTTTGGCCGCAGAGGCACCTGTCGCCA
GGTGGGGGGTTCCGCTGCCTGCAAAGGGTCGCTACAGACGTTGTTTGTCTTCAAGAAGCTTCCAGAGGAA
CTGCTTCCTTCACGACATTCAACAGACCTTGCATTCCTTTGGCGAGAGGGGAAAGACCCCTAGGAATGCT
CGTCAAGAAGACAGGGCCAGGTTTCCGGGCCCTCACATTGCCAAAAGACGGCAATATGGTGGAAAATAAC
ATATAGACAAACGCACACCGGCCTTATTCCAAGCGGCTTCGGCCAGTAACGTTAGGGGGGGGGGAGGGAG
AGGGGCAGATCCCTAGAACTCCCGGGAGCCGCTGTACGCGGACCCACTTTCACATTTAAGTTGTTTTTCT
AATCCGCATATGATCAATTCAAGGCCGAATAAGAAGGCTGGCTCTGCACCTTGGTGATCAAATAATTCGA
TAGCTTGTCGTAATAATGGCGGCATACTATCAGTAGTAGGTGTTTCCCTTTCTTCTTTAGCGACTTGATG
CTCTTGATCTTCCAATACGCAACCTAAAGTAAAATGCCCCACAGCGCTGAGTGCATATAATGCATTCTCT
AGTGAAAAACCTTGTTGGCATAAAAAGGCTAATTGATTTTCGAGAGTTTCATACTGTTTTTCTGTAGGCC
GTGTACCTAAATGTACTTTTGCTCCATCGCGATGACTTAGTAAAGCACATCTAAAACTTTTAGCGTTATT
ACGTAAAAAATCTTGCCAGCTTTCCCCTTCTAAAGGGCAAAAGTGAGTATGGTGCCTATCTAACATCTCA
ATGGCTAAGGCGTCGAGCAAAGCCCGCTTATTTTTTACATGCCAATACAATGTAGGCTGCTCTACACCTA
GCTTCTGGGCGAGTTTACGGGTTGTTAAACCTTCGATTCCGACCTCATTAAGCAGCTCTAATGCGCTGTT
AATCACTTTACTTTTATCTAATCTAGACATATCAATTCGCCCTATAGTGAGTCGTATTACAATTCTTTGC
CAAAATGATGAGACAGCACAATAACCAGCACGTTGCCCAGGAGCTGTAGGAAAAAGAAGAAGGCATGAAC
ATGGTTAGCAGAGGGGCCCGGTTTGGACTCAGAGTATTTTATCCTCATCTCAAACAGTGTATATCATTGT
AACCATAAAGAGAAAGGCAGGATGATGACCAGGATGTAGTTGTTTCTACCAATAAGAATATTTCCACGCC
AGCCAGAATTTATATGCAGAAATATTCTACCTTATCATTTAATTATAACAATTGTTCTCTAAAACTGTGC
TGAAGTACAATATAATATACCCTGATTGCCTTGAAAAAAAAGTGATTAGAGAAAGTACTTACAATCTGAC
AAATAAACAAAAGTGAATTTAAAAATTCGTTACAAATGCAAGCTAAAGTTTAACGAAAAAGTTACAGAAA
ATGAAAAGAAAATAAGAGGAGACAATGGTTGTCAACAGAGTAGAAAGTGAAAGAAACAAAATTATCATGA
GGGTCCATGGTGATACAAGGGACATCTTCCCATTCTAAACAACACCCTGAAAACTTTGCCCCCTCCATAT
AACATGAATTTTACAATAGCGAAAAAGAAAGAACAATCAAGGGTCCCCAAACTCACAGATCCCCCTGGGG
AGAGAGGTCGGTGATTCGGTCAACGAGGGAGCCGACTGCCGACGTGCGCTCCGGAGGCTTGCAGAATGCG
GAACACCGCGCGGGCAGGAACAGGGCCCACACTACCGCCCCACACCCCGCCTCCCGCACCGCCCCTTCCC
GGCCGCTGCTCTCGGCGCGCCCTGCTGAGCAGCCGCTATTGGCCACAGCCCATCGCGGTCGGCGCGCTGC
CATTGCTCCCTGGCGCTGTCCGTCTGCGAGGGTACTAGTGAGACGTGCGGCTTCCGTTTGTCACGTCCGG
CACGCCGCGAACCGCAAGGAACCTTCCCGACTTAGGGGCGGAGCAGGAAGCGTCGCCGGGGGGCCCACAA
GGGTAGCGGCGAAGATCCGGGTGACGCTGCGAACGGACGTGAAGAATGTGCGAGACCCAGGGTCGGCGCC
GCTGCGTTTCCCGGAACCACGCCCAGAGCAGCCGCGTCCCTGCGCAAACCCAGGGCTGCCTTGGAAAAGG
CGCAACCCCAACCCCCTCGAGCCGCGGCCAAAGTGGATCTCTGCTGTCCCTGTAATAAACCCGAAAATTT
TGAATTTTTGTAATTTGTTTTTGTAATTCTTTAGTTTGTATGTCTGTTGCTATTATGTCTACTATTCTTT
CCCCTGCACTGTACCCCCCAATCCCCCCTTTTCTTTTAAAATTGTGGATGAATACTGCCATTTGTCTCGA
GGTCGAGAATTCCGGTGTCTCTATCACTGATAGGGAACTTATAAGTCTCTATCACTGATAGGGATTTCAC
GTTTATGGTGATTTCCCAGAACACATAGCGACATGCAAATATTGCGGCCGCTCGAGGCTAGTCTCGTGAT
CGATACCGTCGAGATCCGTTCACTAATCGAATGGATCTGTCTCTGTCTCTCTCTCCACCTTCTTCTTCTA
TTCCTTCGGGCCTGTCGGGTCCCCTCGGGGTTGGGAGGTGGGTCTGAAACGATAATGGTGAATATCCCTG
CCTAACTCTATTCACTATAGAAAGTACAGCAAAAACTATTCTTAAACCTACCAAGCCTCCTACTATCATT
ATGAATAATTTTATATACCACAGCCAATTTGTTATGTTAAACCAATTCCACAAACTTGCCCATTTATCTA
ATTCCAATAATTCTTGTTCATTCTTTTCTTGCTGGTTTTGCGATTCTTCAATTAAGGAGTGTATTAAGCT
TGTGTAATTGTTAATTTCTCTGTCCCACTCCATCCAGGTCGTGTGATTCCAAATCTGTTCCAGAGATTTA
TTACTCCAACTAGCATTCCAAGGCACAGCAGTGGTGCAAATGAGTTTTCCAGAGCAACCCCAAATCCCCA
GGAGCTGTTGATCCTTTAGGTATCTTTCCACAGCCAGGATTCTTGCCTGGAGCTGCTTGATGCCCCAGAC
TGTGAGTTGCAACAGATGCTGTTGCGCCTCAATAGCCCTCAGCAAATTGTTCTGCTGCTGCACTATACCA
GACAATAATTGTCTGGCCTGTACCGTCAGCGTCATTGACGCTGCGCCCATAGTGCTTCCTGCTGCTCCCA
AGAACCCAAGGAACAAAGCTCCTATTCCCACTGCTCTTTTTTCTCTCTGCACCACTCTTCTCTTTGCCTT
GGTGGGTGCTACTCCTAATGGTTCAATTTTTACTACTTTATATTTATATAATTCACTTCTCCAATTGTCC
CTCATATCTCCTCCTCCAGGTCTGAAGATCAGCGGCCGCTTGCTGTGCGGTGGTCTTACTTTTGTTTTGC
TCTTCCTCTATCTTGTCTAAAGCTTCCTTGGTGTCTTTTATCTCTATCCTTTGATGCACACAATAGAGGG
TTGCTACTGTATTATATAATGATCTAAGTTCTTCTGATCCTGTCTGAAGGGATGGTTGTAGCTGTCCCAG
TATTTGTCTACAGCCTTCTGATGTTTCTAACAGGCCAGGATTAACTGCGAATCGTTCTAGCTCCCTGCTT
GCCCATACTATATGTTTTAATTTATATTTTTTCTTTCCCCCTGGCCTTAACCGAATTTTTTCCCATCGCG
ATCTAATTCTCCCCCGCTTAATACTGACGCTCTCGCACCCATCTCTCTCCTTCTAGCCTCCGCTAGTCAA
AATTTTTGGCGTACTCACCAGTCGCCGCCCCTCGCCTCTTGCCGTGCGCGCTTCAGCAAGCCGAGTCCTG
CGTCGAGAGAGCTCCTCTGGTTTCCCTTTCGCTTTCAAGTCCCTGTTCGGGCGCCACTGCTAGAGATTTT
CCACACTGACTAAAAGGGTCTGAGGGATCTCTAGTTACCAGAGTCACACAACAGACGGGCACACACTACT
TGAAGCACTCAAGGCAAGCTTTATTGAGGCTTAAGCAGTGGGTTCCCTAGTTAGCCAGAGAGCTCCCAGG
CTCAGATCTGGTCTAACCAGAGAGACCCGTTTATGTATCGAGCTAGGCACTTAAATACAATATCTCTGCA
ATGCGGCAATTCAGTGGTTCGTCCAATCCATGTCAGACCCGTCTGTTGCCTTCCTAATAAGGCACGATCG
TACCACCTTACTTCCACCAATCGGCATGCACGGTGCTTTTTCTCTCCTTGTAAGGCATGTTGCTAACTCA
TCGTTACCATGTTGCAAGACTACAAGAGTATTGCATAAGACTACATTAAGCTTGCAGCTCCAGCTTTTGT
TCCCTTTAGTGAGGGTTAATTGCGCGCTTGGCGTAATCATGGTCATAGCTGTTTCCTGTGTGAAATTGTT
ATCCGCTCACAATTCCACACAACATACGAGCCGGAAGCATAAAGTGTAAAGCCTGGGGTGCCTAATGAGT
GAGCTAACTCACATTAATTGCGTTGCGCTCACTGCCCGCTTTCCAGTCGGGAAACCTGTCGTGCCAGCTG
CATTAATGAATCGGCCAACGCGCGGGGAGAGGCGGTTTGCGTATTGGGCGCTCTTCCGCTTCCTCGCTCA
CTGACTCGCTGCGCTCGGTCGTTCGGCTGCGGCGAGCGGTATCAGCTCACTCAAAGGCGGTAATACGGTT
ATCCACAGAATCAGGGGATAACGCAGGAAAGAACATGTGAGCAAAAGGCCAGCAAAAGGCCAGGAACCGT
AAAAAGGCCGCGTTGCTGGCGTTTTTCCATAGGCTCCGCCCCCCTGACGAGCATCACAAAAATCGACGCT
CAAGTCAGAGGTGGCGAAACCCGACAGGACTATAAAGATACCAGGCGTTTCCCCCTGGAAGCTCCCTCGT
GCGCTCTCCTGTTCCGACCCTGCCGCTTACCGGATACCTGTCCGCCTTTCTCCCTTCGGGAAGCGTGGCG
CTTTCTCATAGCTCACGCTGTAGGTATCTCAGTTCGGTGTAGGTCGTTCGCTCCAAGCTGGGCTGTGTGC
ACGAACCCCCCGTTCAGCCCGACCGCTGCGCCTTATCCGGTAACTATCGTCTTGAGTCCAACCCGGTAAG
ACACGACTTATCGCCACTGGCAGCAGCCACTGGTAACAGGATTAGCAGAGCGAGGTATGTAGGCGGTGCT
ACAGAGTTCTTGAAGTGGTGGCCTAACTACGGCTACACTAGAAGAACAGTATTTGGTATCTGCGCTCTGC
TGAAGCCAGTTACCTTCGGAAAAAGAGTTGGTAGCTCTTGATCCGGCAAACAAACCACCGCTGGTAGCGG
TGGTTTTTTTGTTTGCAAGCAGCAGATTACGCGCAGAAAAAAAGGATCTCAAGAAGATCCTTTGATCTTT
TCTACGGGGTCTGACGCTCAGTGGAACGAAAACTCACGTTAAGGGATTTTGGTCATGAGATTATCAAAAA
GGATCTTCACCTAGATCCTTTTAAATTAAAAATGAAGTTTTAAATCAATCTAAAGTATATATGAGTAAAC
TTGGTCTGACAGTTACCAATGCTTAATCAGTGAGGCACCTATCTCAGCGATCTGTCTATTTCGTTCATCC
ATAGTTGCCTGACTCCCCGTCGTGTAGATAACTACGATACGGGAGGGCTTACCATCTGGCCCCAGTGCTG
CAATGATACCGCGAGACCCACGCTCACCGGCTCCAGATTTATCAGCAATAAACCAGCCAGCCGGAAGGGC
CGAGCGCAGAAGTGGTCCTGCAACTTTATCCGCCTCCATCCAGTCTATTAATTGTTGCCGGGAAGCTAGA
GTAAGTAGTTCGCCAGTTAATAGTTTGCGCAACGTTGTTGCCATTGCTACAGGCATCGTGGTGTCACGCT
CGTCGTTTGGTATGGCTTCATTCAGCTCCGGTTCCCAACGATCAAGGCGAGTTACATGATCCCCCATGTT
GTGCAAAAAAGCGGTTAGCTCCTTCGGTCCTCCGATCGTTGTCAGAAGTAAGTTGGCCGCAGTGTTATCA
CTCATGGTTATGGCAGCACTGCATAATTCTCTTACTGTCATGCCATCCGTAAGATGCTTTTCTGTGACTG
GTGAGTACTCAACCAAGTCATTCTGAGAATAGTGTATGCGGCGACCGAGTTGCTCTTGCCCGGCGTCAAT
ACGGGATAATACCGCGCCACATAGCAGAACTTTAAAAGTGCTCATCATTGGAAAACGTTCTTCGGGGCGA
AAACTCTCAAGGATCTTACCGCTGTTGAGATCCAGTTCGATGTAACCCACTCGTGCACCCAACTGATCTT
CAGCATCTTTTACTTTCACCAGCGTTTCTGGGTGAGCAAAAACAGGAAGGCAAAATGCCGCAAAAAAGGG
AATAAGGGCGACACGGAAATGTTGAATACTCATACTCTTCCTTTTTCAATATTATTGAAGCATTTATCAG
GGTTATTGTCTCATGAGCGGATACATATTTGAATGTATTTAGAAAAATAAACAAATAGGGGTTCCGCGCA
CATTTCCCCGAAAAGTGCCACCTAAATTGTAAGCGTTAATATTTTGTTAAAATTCGCGTTAAATTTTTGT
TAAATCAGCTCATTTTTTAACCAATAGGCCGAAATCGGCAAAATCCCTTATAAATCAAAAGAATAGACCG
AGATAGGGT
[37 nt withheld, positions 6730-6766]
AAAGAACGTGGACTCCAACGTCAAAGG
[49 nt withheld, positions 6794-6842]
T
[91 nt withheld, positions 6844-6934]
G
[124 nt withheld, positions 6936-7059]
CCCATTCGCCATTCAGGCTGCGCAACTGTTGGGAAGGGCGATCGGTGCGGGCCTCTTCGCTATTACGCCA
GCTGGCGAAAGGGGGATGTGCTGCAAGGCGATTAAGTTGGGTAACGCCAGGGTTTTCCCAGTCACGACGT
TGTAAAACGACGGCCAGTGAGCGCGCGTAATACGACTCACTATAGGGCGAATTGGGTACGTCCCTAGGCC
TCCAAAAAAGCCTCCTCACTACTTCTGGAATAGCTCAGAGGCCGAGGCGGCCTCGGCCTCTGCATAAATA
AAAAAAATTAGTCAGCCATGGGGCGGAGAATGGGCGGAACTGGGCGGAGTTAGGGGCGGGATGGGCGGAG
TTAGGGGCGGGATAGCTAGAGCCAGACATGATAAGATACATTGATGAGTTTGGACAAACCACAACTAGAA
TGCAGTGAAAAAAATGCTTTATTTGTGAAATTTGTGATGCTATTGCTTTATTTGTAACCATTATAAGCTG
CAATAAACAAGTTCCTCTCACTCTCTGATATTCATTTCTTTGCAAGTTATAAATACTGAATAATAAGATG
ACATGAACTACTACTGCTAGAGATTTTCCACACTGACTAAAAGGGTCTGAGGGATCTCTAGTTACCAGAG
TCACACAACAGACGGGCACACACTACTTGAAGCACTCAAGGCAAGCTTTATTGAGGCTTAAGCAGTGGGT
TCCCTAGTTAGCCAGAGAGCTCCCAGGCTCAGATCTGGTCTAACCAGAGAGACCCAGTACAAGCAAAAAG
CAGATCTTGTCTTCGTTGGGAGTGAATTAGCCCTTCCAGTCCCCCCTTTTCTTTTAAAAAGTGGCTAAGA
TCTACAGCTGCCTTGTAAGTCATTGGTCTTAAAGGTACCGATGCATGGGGTCGTGCGCTCCTTTCGGTCG
GGCGCTGCGGGTCGTGGGGCGGGCGTCAGGCACCGGGCTTGCGGGTCATGCACCAGGTGCGCGGTCCTTC
GGGCACCTCGACGTCGGCGGTGACGGTGAAGCCGAGCCGCTCGTAGAAGGGGAGGTTGCGGGGCGCGGAG
GTCTCCAGGAAGGCGGGCACCCCGGCGCGCTCGGCCGCCTCCACTCCGGGGAGCACGACGGCGCTGCCCA
GACCCTTGCCCTGGTGGTCGGGCGAGACGCCGACGGTGGCCAGGAACCACGCGGGCTCCTTGGGCCGGTG
CGGCGCCAGGAGGCCTTCCATCTGTTGCTGCGCGGCCAGCCGGGAACCGCTCAACTCGGCCATGCGCGGG
CCGATCTCGGCGAACACCGCCCCCGCTTCGACGCTCTCCGGCGTGGTCCAGACCGCCACCGCGGCGCCGT
CGTCCGCGACCCACACCTTGCCGATGTCGAGCCCGACGCGCGTGAGGAAGAGTTCTTGCAGCTCGGTGAC
CCGCTCGATGTGGCGGTCCGGATCGACGGTGTGGCGCGTGGCGGGGTAGTCGGCGAACGCGGCGGCGAGG
GTGCGTACGGCCCTGGGGACGTCGTCGCGGGTGGCGAGGCGCACCGTGGGCTTGTACTCGGTCATGGTAA
GCTCCGGTGGATCCTTATCATCGTGTTTTTCAAAGGAAAACCACGTCCCCGTGGTTCGGGGGGCCTAGAC
GTTTTTTTAACCTCGACTAAACACATGTAAAGCATGTGCACCGAGGCCCCAGATCAGATCCCATACAATG
GGGTACCTTCTGGGCATCCTTCA
